Addgene plasmid #1512: L2604
Purpose: (Empty Backbone)
Depositing lab: Andrew Fire. Depositing organization: Carnegie Institution for Science.
Backbone
  Vector backbone: Unknown
  Backbone size (bp): 4702
  Vector type: Worm Expression
Growth in bacteria
  Bacterial resistance: Ampicillin, 100 μg/mL
  Growth temperature: 37°C
  Growth strain: DH5alpha
  Copy number: Unknown
Gene/Insert
  Gene/Insert name: None
  Tag / fusion protein: myo2
  Cloning method: Restriction Enzyme
Terms and licenses: Academic/Nonprofit Terms; Industry Terms: Not Available to Industry
Depositor comments: See Fire Lab Vector Kit Documentation 1997. Fire Lab Miniprep Number pPD97.82, Ligation number L2604.
How to cite: L2604 was a gift from Andrew Fire (Addgene plasmid # 1512 ; http://n2t.net/addgene:1512 ; RRID:Addgene_1512)
