[The description below was written by a language model from this plasmid's Addgene catalogue record and pLannotate feature annotations shown in this document.]
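Description:
L2604 (Fire Lab miniprep designation pPD97.82) is an empty-backbone worm expression vector from the 1997 Fire Lab Vector Kit, intended for building reporter or fusion constructs for Caenorhabditis elegans. The parental backbone is listed as unknown, but the annotated features point to a pUC/pBR322-type bacterial plasmid: a ColE1/pMB1-family origin of replication, an ampicillin resistance gene (β-lactamase) with its own promoter, and leftover fragments of rop, the bom mobility region and lacI. A CAP binding site, lac promoter and lac operator lie next to a remnant of the pUC18/19 multiple cloning site. These are carried over from the cloning vector and are not functional parts of the worm cassette. The catalogue size is about 4.7 kb, in close agreement with the 4,693 nt depositor sequence.

The main payload detected is a green fluorescent protein coding sequence, matched by the annotation software to sg25, a constitutively fluorescent Aequorea victoria GFP variant published in 1997. It lies downstream of the cloning-site remnant, an arrangement consistent with inserting promoter or gene fragments by restriction cloning to drive or fuse to GFP. No insert is recorded. The tag/fusion field reads "myo2", which presumably refers to the C. elegans pharyngeal muscle gene myo-2, but no myo-2 element is annotated in the feature table, so its nature and position cannot be confirmed from the record. A short match to C. elegans aex-5 follows the GFP region; this may reflect worm-derived flanking sequence, but the record does not explain its role. No worm promoter or 3' UTR is explicitly annotated, and the kit documentation cited by the depositor would be needed for those details.
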