Features (pLannotate 1.2.2; 12 found; start..end, strand, type, name):
      1..19      -  misc_feature   MCS (fragment): pUC18/19 multiple cloning site
    343..1203    +  CDS            sg25: sg25 is a basic (constitutively fluorescent) green fluorescent protein published in 1997, derived from Aequorea victoria.
   1824..1976    +  CDS            aex-5 (fragment): AEX5_CAEEL - Also known as kpc-3 From Caenorhabditis elegans.
   2104..2139    +  CDS            rop (fragment): Rop protein, which maintains plasmids at low copy number; rop
   2241..2340    +  misc_feature   bom (fragment): basis of mobility region from pBR322
   2438..2542    +  promoter       AmpR promoter: bla
   2543..3403    +  CDS            AmpR: β-lactamase; bla; confers resistance to ampicillin, carbenicillin, and related antibiotics
   3574..4162    +  rep_origin     ori: high-copy-number ColE1/pMB1/pBR322/pUC origin of replication
   4345..4437    +  CDS            lacI (fragment): lac repressor; lacI; The lac repressor binds to the lac operator to inhibit transcription in E. coli. This inhibition can be relieved by adding lactose or isopropyl-β-D-thiogalactopyranoside (IPTG).
   4450..4471    +  protein_bind   CAP binding site: CAP binding activates transcription in the presence of cAMP. E. coli catabolite activator protein
   4486..4516    +  promoter       lac promoter: promoter for the E. coli lac operon
   4524..4540    +  protein_bind   lac operator: The lac repressor binds to the lac operator to inhibit transcription in E. coli. This inhibition can be relieved by adding lactose or isopropyl-β-D-thiogalactopyranoside (IPTG). lac repressor encoded by lacI
>Addgene plasmid #1512 | L2604 | depositor full sequence | sequence record 122 | Author sequence
AAGCTTGCATGCCTGCAGGCCTTGGTCGACTCTAGACACTTTTCAGCTACCTAGATACATGGATATCCCC
GCCTCCCAATCCACCCACCCAGGGAAAAAGAAGGGCTCGCCGAAAATCAAAGTTATCTCCAGGCTCGCGC
ATCCCACCGAGCGGTTGACTTCTCTCCACCACTTTTCATTTTAACCCTCGGGGTACGGGATTGGCCAAAG
GACCCAAAGGTATGTTTCGAATGATACTAACATAACATAGAACATTTTCAGGAGGACCCTTCTTGGAGGG
TACCGAGCTCAGAAAAAATGACTGCTCCAAAGAAGAAGCGTAAGGTACCGGTAGAAAAAATGAGTAAAGG
AGAAGAACTTTTCACTGGAGTTGTCCCAATTCTTGTTGAATTAGATGGTGATGTTAATGGGCACAAATTT
TCTGTCAGTGGAGAGGGTGAAGGTGATGCAACATACGGAAAACTTACCCTTAAATTTATTTGCACTACTG
GAAAACTACCTGTTCCATGGGTAAGTTTAAACATATATATACTAACTAACCCTGATTATTTAAATTTTCA
GCCAACACTTGTCACTACTTTCTGTTATGGTGTTCAATGCTTCTCGAGATACCCAGATCATATGAAACGG
CATGACTTTTTCAAGAGTGCCATGCCCGAAGGTTATGTACAGGAAAGAACTATATTTTTCAAAGATGACG
GGAACTACAAGACACGTAAGTTTAAACAGTTCGGTACTAACTAACCATACATATTTAAATTTTCAGGTGC
TGAAGTCAAGTTTGAAGGTGATACCCTTGTTAATAGAATCGAGTTAAAAGGTATTGATTTTAAAGAAGAT
GGAAACATTCTTGGACACAAATTGGAATACAACTATAACTCACACAATGTATACATCATGGCAGACAAAC
AAAAGAATGGAATCAAAGTTGTAAGTTTAAACATGATTTTACTAACTAACTAATCTGATTTAAATTTTCA
GAACTTCAAAATTAGACACAACATTGAAGATGGAAGCGTTCAACTAGCAGACCATTATCAACAAAATACT
CCAATTGGCGATGGCCCTGTCCTTTTACCAGACAACCATTACCTGTCCACACAATCTGCCCTTTCGAAAG
ATCCCAACGAAAAGAGAGACCACATGGTCCTTCTTGAGTTTGTAACAGCTGCTGGGATTACACATGGCAT
GGATGAACTATACAAATAGCATTCGTAGAATTCCAACTGAGCGCCGGTCGCTACCATTACCAACTTGTCT
GGTGTCAAAAATAATAGGGGCCGCTGTCATCAGAGTAAGTTTAAACTGAGTTCTACTAACTAACGAGTAA
TATTTAAATTTTCAGCATCTCGCGCCCGTGCCTCTGACTTCTAAGTCCAATTACTCTTCAACATCCCTAC
ATGCTCTTTCTCCCTGTGCTCCCACCCCCTATTTTTGTTATTATCAAAAAACTTCTCTTAATTTCTTTGT
TTTTTAGCTTCTTTTAAGTCACCTCTAACAATGAAATTGTGTAGATTCAAAAATAGAATTAATTCGTAAT
AAAAAGTCGAAAAAAATTGTGCTCCCTCCCCCCATTAATAATAATTCTATCCCAAAATCTACACAATGTT
CTGTGTACACTTCTTATGTTTTTTACTTCTGATAAATTTTTTTGAAACATCATAGAAAAAACCGCACACA
AAATACCTTATCATATGTTACGTTTCAGTTTATGACCGCAATTTTTATTTCTTCGCACGTCTGGGCCTCT
CATGACGTCAAATCATGCTCATCGTGAAAAAGTTTTGGAGTATTTTTGGAATTTTTCAATCAAGTGAAAG
TTTATGAAATTAATTTTCCTGCTTTTGCTTTTTGGGGTTTCCCCTATTGTTTGTCAAGATTTCGAGGACG
GCGTTTTTCTTGCTAAAATCACAAGTATTGATGAGCACGATGCAAGAAAGATCGGAAGAAGGTTTGGGTT
TGAGGCTCAGTGGAAGGTGAGTAGAAGTTGATAATTTGAAAGTGGAGTAGTGTCTATGGGGTTTTTGCCT
TAAATGACAGAATACATTCCCAATATACCAAACATAACTGTTTCCTACTAGTCGGCCGTACGGGCCCTTT
CGTCTCGCGCGTTTCGGTGATGACGGTGAAAACCTCTGACACATGCAGCTCCCGGAGACGGTCACAGCTT
GTCTGTAAGCGGATGCCGGGAGCAGACAAGCCCGTCAGGGCGCGTCAGCGGGTGTTGGCGGGTGTCGGGG
CTGGCTTAACTATGCGGCATCAGAGCAGATTGTACTGAGAGTGCACCATATGCGGTGTGAAATACCGCAC
AGATGCGTAAGGAGAAAATACCGCATCAGGCGGCCTTAAGGGCCTCGTGATACGCCTATTTTTATAGGTT
AATGTCATGATAATAATGGTTTCTTAGACGTCAGGTGGCACTTTTCGGGGAAATGTGCGCGGAACCCCTA
TTTGTTTATTTTTCTAAATACATTCAAATATGTATCCGCTCATGAGACAATAACCCTGATAAATGCTTCA
ATAATATTGAAAAAGGAAGAGTATGAGTATTCAACATTTCCGTGTCGCCCTTATTCCCTTTTTTGCGGCA
TTTTGCCTTCCTGTTTTTGCTCACCCAGAAACGCTGGTGAAAGTAAAAGATGCTGAAGATCAGTTGGGTG
CACGAGTGGGTTACATCGAACTGGATCTCAACAGCGGTAAGATCCTTGAGAGTTTTCGCCCCGAAGAACG
TTTTCCAATGATGAGCACTTTTAAAGTTCTGCTATGTGGCGCGGTATTATCCCGTATTGACGCCGGGCAA
GAGCAACTCGGTCGCCGCATACACTATTCTCAGAATGACTTGGTTGAGTACTCACCAGTCACAGAAAAGC
ATCTTACGGATGGCATGACAGTAAGAGAATTATGCAGTGCTGCCATAACCATGAGTGATAACACTGCGGC
CAACTTACTTCTGACAACGATCGGAGGACCGAAGGAGCTAACCGCTTTTTTGCACAACATGGGGGATCAT
GTAACTCGCCTTGATCGTTGGGAACCGGAGCTGAATGAAGCCATACCAAACGACGAGCGTGACACCACGA
TGCCTGTAGCAATGGCAACAACGTTGCGCAAACTATTAACTGGCGAACTACTTACTCTAGCTTCCCGGCA
ACAATTAATAGACTGGATGGAGGCGGATAAAGTTGCAGGACCACTTCTGCGCTCGGCCCTTCCGGCTGGC
TGGTTTATTGCTGATAAATCTGGAGCCGGTGAGCGTGGGTCTCGCGGTATCATTGCAGCACTGGGGCCAG
ATGGTAAGCCCTCCCGTATCGTAGTTATCTACACGACGGGGAGTCAGGCAACTATGGATGAACGAAATAG
ACAGATCGCTGAGATAGGTGCCTCACTGATTAAGCATTGGTAACTGTCAGACCAAGTTTACTCATATATA
CTTTAGATTGATTTAAAACTTCATTTTTAATTTAAAAGGATCTAGGTGAAGATCCTTTTTGATAATCTCA
TGACCAAAATCCCTTAACGTGAGTTTTCGTTCCACTGAGCGTCAGACCCCGTAGAAAAGATCAAAGGATC
TTCTTGAGATCCTTTTTTTCTGCGCGTAATCTGCTGCTTGCAAACAAAAAAACCACCGCTACCAGCGGTG
GTTTGTTTGCCGGATCAAGAGCTACCAACTCTTTTTCCGAAGGTAACTGGCTTCAGCAGAGCGCAGATAC
CAAATACTGTCCTTCTAGTGTAGCCGTAGTTAGGCCACCACTTCAAGAACTCTGTAGCACCGCCTACATA
CCTCGCTCTGCTAATCCTGTTACCAGTGGCTGCTGCCAGTGGCGATAAGTCGTGTCTTACCGGGTTGGAC
TCAAGACGATAGTTACCGGATAAGGCGCAGCGGTCGGGCTGAACGGGGGGTTCGTGCACACAGCCCAGCT
TGGAGCGAACGACCTACACCGAACTGAGATACCTACAGCGTGAGCATTGAGAAAGCGCCACGCTTCCCGA
AGGGAGAAAGGCGGACAGGTATCCGGTAAGCGGCAGGGTCGGAACAGGAGAGCGCACGAGGGAGCTTCCA
GGGGGAAACGCCTGGTATCTTTATAGTCCTGTCGGGTTTCGCCACCTCTGACTTGAGCGTCGATTTTTGT
GATGCTCGTCAGGGGGGCGGAGCCTATGGAAAAACGCCAGCAACGCGGCCTTTTTACGGTTCCTGGCCTT
TTGCTGGCCTTTTGCTCACATGTTCTTTCCTGCGTTATCCCCTGATTCTGTGGATAACCGTATTACCGCC
TTTGAGTGAGCTGATACCGCTCGCCGCAGCCGAACGACCGAGCGCAGCGAGTCAGTGAGCGAGGAAGCGG
AAGAGCGCCCAATACGCAAACCGCCTCTCCCCGCGCGTTGGCCGATTCATTAATGCAGCTGGCACGACAG
GTTTCCCGACTGGAAAGCGGGCAGTGAGCGCAACGCAATTAATGTGAGTTAGCTCACTCATTAGGCACCC
CAGGCTTTACACTTTATGCTTCCGGCTCGTATGTTGTGTGGAATTGTGAGCGGATAACAATTTCACACAG
GAAACAGCTATGACCATGATTACGCCAAGCTGTAAGTTTAAACATGATCTTACTAACTAACTATTCTCAT
TTAAATTTTCAGAGCTTAAAAATGGCTGAAATCACTCACAACGATGGATACGCTAACAACTTGGAAATGA
AAT
