>Addgene plasmid #1512 | L2604 | addgene partial sequence | sequence record 16653 | 1512_m13reverse
TCTCTTTAATTTTCAGAGCTTAAAAATGGCTGANCNCACTCACAACGATGGATACGCTAACAACTTGGAA
ATGAAATAAGCTTGCATGCCTGCAGGCCTTGGTCGACTCTAGACACTTTTCAGCTACCTAGAATTACAAT
TGGATATCCCCGCCTCCCAATCCACCCACCCAGGGAAAAAGAAGGGCTCGCCGAAAATCAAAGTTATCTC
CAGGCTCGCGCATCCCACCGAGCGGTTGACTTCTCTCCACCACTTTTCATTTTAACCCTCGGGGTACGGG
ATTGGCCAAAGGACCCAAAGGTATGTTTCGAATGATACTAACATAACATAGAACATTTTCAGGAGGACCC
TTCTTGGAGGGTACCGAGCTCAGAAAAAATGACTGCTCCAAAGAAGAAGCGTAAGGTACCGGTAGAAAAA
ATGAGTAAAGGAGAAGAACTTTTCACTGGAGTTGTCCCAATTCTTGTTGAATTAGATGGTGATGTTAATG
GGCACAAATTTTCTGTCAGTGGAGAGGGTGAAGGTGATGCAACATACGGAAAACTTACCCTTAAATTTAT
TTGCACTACTGGAAAACTACCTGTTCCATGGGTAAGTTTAAACATATATATACTAACTAACCCTGATTAT
TTAAATTTTCAGCCAACACTTGTCACTACTTTCTGTTATGGTGTTCAATGCTTCTCGAGATACCCAGATC
ATATGAAACGGCATGACTTTTTCAAGAGTGCCATGCCCGAAGGTTATGTACAGGAAAGAACTATATTTTT
CAAAGATGACGGGAACTACCAGACACGTAAGTTTAAACAGTTCGGTACTAACTAACCATACATATTTAAA
TTTTCAGGTGCTGAAGTCNAGTTTGAAGGTGATACCCTTGTTAATAGAATCGAGTTAAAGGTANTNGATT
TTNAAGAAAATGGAAACATTCTTGGACNCAATTGGAATACANCTATAACTCACACATGTATACNTCTGGC
AGACAACCAAAGATGGAATCNAGTTGTANGTTAAACCTGATTTTACAACTAACTAATCTGATTTAATTTT
CAAACTNCNAATTAGACCACCTTGANATGGAGCGTTCACTAGCGACNTNTCACAAATACCCNTTGGGANG
NCCNTCNTTTACANAANCNTACTGTCCNNNATNGCCCTTCAANNTCCACNAAAAANACCCCNGCCCTCTN
GATTNNACCCGNGGGATACCNGGNGGGGANNTANAAAANCTCNGAATCCCCGGGGCGGGCCCCTAANANT
TTGGGGAAAAANGGCCCCCCCCAANTNACGNTTCCCACCNAAATATTNTCCCCCCC
